Addgene plasmid #64398: pOGGFPR
Purpose: Oat globulin Glo1 promoter driving expression of GFP
Depositing lab: Claudia Vickers. Depositing organization: University of Queensland. Publication: A novel cis-acting element, ESP, contributes to high-level endosperm-specific expression in an oat globulin promoter. Vickers CE, Xue G, Gresshoff PM. Plant Mol Biol. 2006 Sep;62(1-2):195-214. Epub 2006 Aug 17. 10.1007/s11103-006-9014-1 PubMed 16915522.
Backbone
  Vector backbone: pGGFPR (pSP72)
  Vector type: Plant Expression
Growth in bacteria
  Bacterial resistance: Ampicillin, 100 μg/mL
  Growth temperature: 37°C
  Growth strain: DH5alpha
  Copy number: Unknown
Gene/Insert
  Gene/Insert name: Oat globulin Glo1 promoter (alt name: Glo1)
  Species: Avena sativa
  Insert size (bp): 960
  GenBank ID: AY795082.1
  Promoter: Oat globulin Glo1
  Tag / fusion protein: GFP (C terminal on backbone)
  Cloning method: Unknown
  Sequencing primers: 5′ T7; 3′ EGFP-C
Terms and licenses: Academic/Nonprofit Terms; Industry Terms: Not Available to Industry
Depositor comments: Globulin gene promoter from oat fused to green fluorescent protein, followed by an rbcS terminator. Drives endosperm-specific expression in the seed.
How to cite: pOGGFPR was a gift from Claudia Vickers (Addgene plasmid # 64398 ; http://n2t.net/addgene:64398 ; RRID:Addgene_64398)
