[The description below was written by a language model from this plasmid's Addgene catalogue record.]
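Description:
pOGGFPR is a plant expression plasmid built on pGGFPR, a derivative of the small bacterial cloning vector pSP72. It is propagated in E. coli under ampicillin selection. The record gives no feature table, states the copy number as unknown, and lists no plant selectable marker or T-DNA borders. The construct therefore appears to be a simple reporter plasmid rather than a binary vector, although the delivery route into plant tissue is not stated.

The insert is a roughly 960 bp fragment of the Glo1 globulin gene promoter from oat (Avena sativa). It is placed upstream of a green fluorescent protein coding sequence carried on the backbone, and an rbcS terminator follows GFP to provide transcript termination and polyadenylation signals. Globulins are major seed storage proteins in oat, and according to the depositor this promoter drives endosperm-specific expression in the seed, so GFP fluorescence reports where and how strongly the promoter is active.

The associated work concerns cis-acting elements that contribute to high-level endosperm-specific expression from an oat globulin promoter. This suggests that pOGGFPR serves as a promoter–reporter construct for characterising Glo1 regulatory activity, and possibly as a reference for comparing modified promoter versions, though the record does not say so. It could also be a source of an endosperm-specific promoter cassette for directing transgene expression to cereal grain. The exact GFP variant and the cloning method used to assemble the fusion are not specified.
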