>Addgene plasmid #64398 | pOGGFPR | addgene partial sequence | sequence record 114588 | SP6 5'-ATTTAGGTGACACTATAG-3'
GATTGTTGGACACATATGCTCTAGGATTCACATCCATCTCATACCCTTTGTATAAATATATATAGCCGGA
GCTTTCATAGATTTCATTCACATATGCCTCACCCAACAACATATAGTCGTAGCAGATACCACTCTTACAT
CAAGTCAGAGAGAGATCAGGTGAAACAAAAACAAAAGCAGAGCACGGCCGGTAAAATCAAAAGACGATGA
ACAAACTGGGAACACACGAAACAAGGTGGGAGACATCATCGAATCAGAGATGAACAATTAAACGAGGCTA
TATATGACGATGACGGCTTAGTTGCCACCAGACTCCTCGCAGCCCGGCCGCTTTACTTGTACAGCTCGTC
CATGCCGTGAGTGATCCCGGCGGCGGTCACGAACTCCAGCAGGACCATGTGATCGCGCTTCTCGTTGGGG
TCTTTGCTCAGGGCGGACTGGGTGCTCAGGTAGTGGTTGTCGGGCAGCAGCACGGGGCCGTCGCCGATGG
GGGTGTTCTGCTGGTAGTGGTCGGCGAGCTGCACGCTGCCGTCCTCGATGTTGTGGCGGATCTTGAAGTT
CACCTTGATGCCGTTCTTCTGCTTGTCGGCCATGATATAGACGTTGTGGCTGTTGTAGTTGTACTCCAGC
TTGTGCCCCAGGATGTTGCCGTCCTCCTTGAAGTCGATGCCCTTCAGCTCGATGCGGTTCACCAGGGTGT
CGCCCTCGAACTTCACCTCGGCGCGGGTCTTGTAGTTGCCGTCGTCCTTGAAGAAGATGGTGCGCTCCTG
GACGTAGCCTTCGGGCATGGCGGACTTGAAGAAGTCGTGCTGCTTCATGTGGTCGGGGTAGCGGCTGAAG
CACTGCACGCCGT
