>Addgene plasmid #64398 | pOGGFPR | addgene partial sequence | sequence record 114590 | T7 5'-TAATACGACTCACTATAGGG-3'
ACTCCAGTGTTTCCTGTTTATTAAAAAAACTAAAAACTATACTTATAAGTTTGAAAAGATCATGAAACAA
AATTGTAAAAATTGCTAATGATATATCCCACAAACGTGCAAAATCTCAATTCGAAGTGCTTTGTATTTCG
AACTACACAAAAATGACAAAGTGTGACTTTTTATGTGATTCGAAATCACTATACTACAGATCTACAATTT
TGTCATTTTTGTGAAGCTAAAAATACACATTATTTCGAATTGAGATTTTTCATGTTTGTGCTATGAATCA
CAGGCTACATCCTGATTTATTTTTAGAATTTTTTGGAACCCAAAATATGTTCTAGATTATTTTTTAAAAA
GTGGGATCACTTATGCCCATACACACGAAATCTCCACTCAATTCTTTTATACATTATCTTTCTATATCTA
CTAACGTGGATTATACATCATAGTAAGTTTCTTACTACATGTGCTTTCTTGTGACAATGTGGACACGACT
CTTCCACTTTTGGGCTTTATGTTGTATTGATATACTCATGACATGGAATTTTGTCCACACACGTAGATC
