>Addgene plasmid #64398 | pOGGFPR | addgene partial sequence | sequence record 114592 | EGFP-N 5'-CGTCGCCGTCCAGCTCGACCAG-3'
TTGTTTATTGCTCTTGCTTGCTTTAGGACGGATCCGAGATTGTAGAAGGTGGATTGGTGCTAGTTTCCTA
ATTGTAAGTTTGATTTTATAGCCATAAAAAGTAGTCCAGGATAAACATGATGACATGTAATTATTAACAT
AGATAAAAAGATATTCATGGTGACTCAACAGATCATGGTTTTAAATGTGAATAGATATAACTTTGCCTCA
AAAGATATGTGTTGTTTTCTGCCTACAACTGGTGCTTACTCACAAATCTAGCACCATCTTTTGTATGTAG
CTCTTGGCCATTGTCCGACGTCAAATAAAAGGCCTCATACTAGTTGTACTTCCTACAACAGTTTGTGGCA
CTTGTGACTCCTTTTTAATGGCTTGCTTGTGTTTCGTTCTATGCACAACAATATATATGGATGGATCTAC
GTGTGTGGACAAAATTCCATGTCATGAGTATATCAATACAACATAAAGCCCAAAAGTGGAAGAGTCGTGT
CCACATTGTCACAAGAAAGCACATGTAGTAAGAAACTTACTATGATGTATAATCCACGTTAGTAGATATA
GAAAGATAATGTATAAAAGAATTGAGTGGAGATTTCGTGTGTATGGGCATAAGTGATCCCACTTTTTAAA
AAATAATCTAGAACATATTTTGGGTTCCAAAAAATTCTAAAAATAAATCAGGATGTAGCCTGTGATTCAT
AGCACAAACATGAAAAATCTCAATTCGAAATAATGTGTATTTTTAGCTTCACAAAAATGACAAAATTGTA
GATCTGTAGTATAGTGATTTCGAATCACATAAAAAGTCACACTTTGTCATTTT
